Addgene plasmid #67428: pET-DEST42-ARL11-V5-His6
Purpose: Expression of hArl11 with C-term V5 and His6 tag in E. coli
Depositing lab: Richard Kahn. Depositing organization: Emory University. Publication: Tool box: Plasmids for the expression or knockdown of human ARF Family GTPases (ARF/ARL/SAR) and their co-expression in bacteria with N-myristoyltransferases. Kerr SC, Kahn RA. Cell Logist. 2015 Sep 21;5(3):e1090523. doi: 10.1080/21592799.2015.1090523. eCollection 2015 Jul-Sep. PubMed 27057421.
Backbone
  Vector backbone: pET-DEST42
  Backbone manufacturer: Life Technologies
  Vector type: Bacterial Expression
Growth in bacteria
  Bacterial resistance: Ampicillin, 100 μg/mL
  Growth temperature: 37°C
  Growth strain: DH5alpha
  Copy number: High Copy
Gene/Insert
  Gene/Insert name: ARL11 (alt name: pRK18n-D42)
  Species: H. sapiens (human)
  Mutation: bp 442 T to C; aa C148R
  Entrez Gene: ARL11 (a.k.a. ARLTS1)
  Promoter: T7/lacO
  Tag / fusion protein: V5 (C terminal on backbone); His (C terminal on backbone)
  Cloning method: Gateway Cloning
  Sequencing primers: 5′ T7; 3′ T7-term
Terms and licenses: Academic/Nonprofit Terms; Industry Terms: Not Available to Industry
How to cite: pET-DEST42-ARL11-V5-His6 was a gift from Richard Kahn (Addgene plasmid # 67428 ; http://n2t.net/addgene:67428 ; RRID:Addgene_67428)
