[The description below was written by a language model from this plasmid's Addgene catalogue record.]
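Description:
pET-DEST42-ARL11-V5-His6 is a bacterial expression plasmid for producing human ARL11 (also known as ARLTS1), a member of the ARF family of small regulatory GTPases, in E. coli. It is built on the commercial pET-DEST42 Gateway destination vector, and the ARL11 open reading frame was introduced by Gateway recombination cloning. The plasmid is selected with ampicillin and is recorded as high copy; it is maintained in a standard cloning strain. The origin of replication is not stated in the record, and no feature table is provided.

Expression is driven by a T7 promoter coupled to a lac operator (T7/lacO). Transcription therefore depends on T7 RNA polymerase supplied by a suitable expression host and is held in check by Lac repressor until induction, an arrangement that limits leaky expression before the culture is ready. The backbone supplies two C-terminal tags fused in frame to ARL11: a V5 epitope for immunodetection with anti-V5 antibodies, and a His6 tag that allows purification by immobilised metal affinity chromatography. The listing of a T7 terminator sequencing primer indicates that a T7 terminator lies downstream of the cassette.

The recorded insert differs from the reference sequence by a T-to-C change at base pair 442, giving a C148R substitution; the record does not say whether this is a natural variant or a cloning artefact, so users should take it into account when interpreting results. The construct belongs to a collection of plasmids for expressing human ARF, ARL and SAR GTPases, and is suited to making tagged recombinant ARL11 for biochemical work.
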