>Addgene plasmid #67428 | pET-DEST42-ARL11-V5-His6 | addgene partial sequence | sequence record 118145 | T7term 5'-GCTAGTTATTGCTCAGCGG-3'
AAGCCGGATCAAACTCAATGGTGATGGTGATGATGACCGGTACGCGTAGAATCGAGACCGAGGAGAGGGT
TAGGGATAGGCTTACCTTCAAGCTTCGAATTGATCACCACTTTGTACAAGAAAGCTGGGTCAGATCTCTT
GCTGTCTCCGCGCTCAGCCCCATGGGCTCTCGCCTGCAGACACATGCAGCTGCGAGATTTCAGGAGGCTC
CACAGGCTCTGCAGGGCCTCGGGCAGCCCCTCCCCAGTGAGGGCACTGCAGCCCCGGAGCTCCCAGCGGT
GGTCCTGGAATCTCTCTAGACTCAGCCTGTTTCTGATCTTAAGCAGCGGAAGTGCATCAGGTGCCTCCTG
CTTGTTGGCCAGCACCAAGAAGGGGACGCCAGCCATGTTGGGGTCGTTCAGGACTTCTGTGAGCTCAGCC
GCCGACTCGGGTAAGCGGGCTTCATCTGTGCTGTCCAGCACGTACACGAGGATATCTGTGCCTTCCAGAT
AGTCCTTCCAGCTGGCTCTGAGCGGGGCCTGCCCCCCAACGTCCCAGAGAGTCAGTGACACGTGCCCAGG
AGCTTTCAGAGGCTCCACGTTGAAACCAACAGTGGGCAGGGTCTCCACCAGCTGGTGGCCCTTCAGCTTG
TAAAGGAGCGTGGTCTTGCCCGCCGAGTCCAGGCCCATCATCACCACCTGGGCTTCCGCCTTGTGACCTC
TGGAATTCACAGAACCCATGGTTCTATCTCCTTCTAAGCCTGCTTTTTTGTACAAACTTGTGATATTCCT
TCTTAAAGTTAAACAAAATTATTTCTAGAGGGGAATTGTTATCCGCTCACAATTCCCCTATAGTGAGTCG
TATTAATTTCGCGGGATCGAGATCTCGATCCTCTACGCCGGACGCATCGTGGCCGGCATCACCGGCGCCA
CAGGTGCGGTTGCTGGCGCCTATATCGCCGACATCACCGATGGGGAAGATCGGGCTCGCCACTTCGGGCT
CATGAGCGC
